Addgene plasmid #128083: NaVSp1 Pz CTD pIRES
Purpose: Mammalian cell expression vector for (NaVSp1 1-220 NaVPz 224-262) chimera bacterial sodium channel.
Depositing lab: Dan Minor. Depositing organization: University of California, San Francisco (UCSF). Publication: Unfolding of a Temperature-Sensitive Domain Controls Voltage-Gated Channel Activation. Arrigoni C, Rohaim A, Shaya D, Findeisen F, Stein RA, Nurva SR, Mishra S, Mchaourab HS, Minor DL Jr. Cell. 2016 Feb 25;164(5):922-36. doi: 10.1016/j.cell.2016.02.001. PubMed 26919429.
Backbone
  Vector backbone: pIRES
  Backbone manufacturer: Clontech
  Vector type: Mammalian Expression
Growth in bacteria
  Bacterial resistance: Kanamycin, 50 μg/mL
  Growth temperature: 37°C
  Growth strain: DH5alpha
  Copy number: High Copy
Gene/Insert
  Gene/Insert name: NavSp1_PzCTD
  Species: Silicibacter pomeroyi/Paracoccus zeaxanthinifaciens
  GenBank ID: AY392137.1
  Cloning method: Unknown
  Sequencing primers: 5′ CMV For
Terms and licenses: Academic/Nonprofit Terms; Industry Terms: Not Available to Industry
How to cite: NaVSp1 Pz CTD pIRES was a gift from Dan Minor (Addgene plasmid # 128083 ; http://n2t.net/addgene:128083 ; RRID:Addgene_128083)
