[The description below was written by a language model from this plasmid's Addgene catalogue record and pLannotate feature annotations shown in this document.]
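Description:
NaVSp1 Pz CTD pIRES is a mammalian expression plasmid of about 6 kb, built on a Clontech pIRES-type backbone, that encodes a chimeric bacterial voltage-gated sodium channel. The insert, NavSp1_PzCTD, joins residues 1–220 of NaVSp1 from Silicibacter pomeroyi to residues 224–262 of NaVPz from Paracoccus zeaxanthinifaciens, so that the Sp1 channel carries the Pz C-terminal domain indicated by the construct name. The automated feature table does not annotate the channel coding sequence itself. An unannotated gap between the multiple cloning site remnant and the IRES is where the insert would be expected to sit.

Transcription is driven by the human cytomegalovirus immediate early enhancer and promoter. Downstream of the insert position, an EMCV internal ribosome entry site (IRES2) allows cap-independent translation of EGFP from the same bicistronic mRNA, which ends at an SV40 polyadenylation signal. Green fluorescence therefore marks transfected cells that also express the untagged channel, which is convenient for picking cells for functional study. The associated publication concerns how a temperature-sensitive domain controls voltage-gated channel activation, but the record does not specify the assays used.

A high-copy ColE1/pUC origin supports propagation in E. coli, and an f1 origin is also present. The Tn5 NeoR/KanR gene has dual promoters: the bacterial bla promoter gives kanamycin selection, while the SV40 early promoter, with an HSV TK polyadenylation signal, would permit G418 selection in mammalian cells. The short large T antigen, ble and bGH poly(A) fragments appear to be incidental partial annotation matches rather than functional elements.
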