Features (pLannotate 1.2.2; 15 found; start..end, strand, type, name):
     61..364     +  enhancer       CMV enhancer: human cytomegalovirus immediate early enhancer
    365..568     +  promoter       CMV promoter: human cytomegalovirus (CMV) immediate early promoter
    591..618     +  misc_feature   MCS (fragment): multiple cloning site
   1406..1992    +  misc_feature   IRES2: internal ribosome entry site (IRES) of the encephalomyocarditis virus (EMCV)
   1993..2712    +  CDS            EGFP: the original enhanced GFP (Yang et al., 1996) mammalian codon-optimized
   2729..2812    +  CDS            large T antigen (fragment): large T antigen from SV40 (simian virus 40)
   2835..2956    +  polyA_signal   SV40 poly(A) signal: SV40 polyadenylation signal
   2990..3418    -  rep_origin     f1 ori (sequence partly withheld): f1 bacteriophage origin of replication; arrow indicates direction of (+) strand synthesis
   3445..3549    +  promoter       AmpR promoter: bla
   3551..3908    +  promoter       SV40 promoter: SV40 enhancer and early promoter
   3943..4737    +  CDS            NeoR/KanR: aminoglycoside phosphotransferase from Tn5; aph(3')-II (or nptII); confers resistance to neomycin, kanamycin, and G418 (Geneticin®)
   4758..4910    +  CDS            ble (fragment): BLE_KLEPN - Experimental evidence at protein level: Swiss-Prot protein existence level 1. Binding protein with a strong affinity to the bleomycin family of antibiotics. Binds to CL990; an antimitotic-antibiotic compound. From Klebsiella pneumoniae.
   4969..5016    +  polyA_signal   HSV TK poly(A) signal: herpes simplex virus thymidine kinase polyadenylation signal (Cole and Stacy, 1985)
   5107..5123    -  polyA_signal   bGH poly(A) signal (fragment): bovine growth hormone polyadenylation signal
   5345..5933    +  rep_origin     ori: high-copy-number ColE1/pMB1/pBR322/pUC origin of replication
>Addgene plasmid #128083 | NaVSp1 Pz CTD pIRES | addgene full sequence | sequence record 260108 | Addgene NGS Result
TAGTTATTAATAGTAATCAATTACGGGGTCATTAGTTCATAGCCCATATATGGAGTTCCGCGTTACATAA
CTTACGGTAAATGGCCCGCCTGGCTGACCGCCCAACGACCCCCGCCCATTGACGTCAATAATGACGTATG
TTCCCATAGTAACGCCAATAGGGACTTTCCATTGACGTCAATGGGTGGAGTATTTACGGTAAACTGCCCA
CTTGGCAGTACATCAAGTGTATCATATGCCAAGTACGCCCCCTATTGACGTCAATGACGGTAAATGGCCC
GCCTGGCATTATGCCCAGTACATGACCTTATGGGACTTTCCTACTTGGCAGTACATCTACGTATTAGTCA
TCGCTATTACCATGGTGATGCGGTTTTGGCAGTACATCAATGGGCGTGGATAGCGGTTTGACTCACGGGG
ATTTCCAAGTCTCCACCCCATTGACGTCAATGGGAGTTTGTTTTGGCACCAAAATCAACGGGACTTTCCA
AAATGTCGTAACAACTCCGCCCCATTGACGCAAATGGGCGGTAGGCGTGTACGGTGGGAGGTCTATATAA
GCAGAGCTGGTTTAGTGAACCGTCAGATCCGCTAGCGCTACCGGACTCAGATCTCGAGATGCAAAGAATG
CAGGCCTTTATCGACCGGCCCGGTTTCGGCCGGTTCATTACCGCCGTGATCATGCTGAACGCCGTCGTGC
TGGGGATGGAGACGTCGCCCTATCTGATGGAGCGGTGGGGCGGGCTGATCCTGGCCGCTGACCGTATCTG
CCTAGGCATCTTCATCGTCGAGATCGCGCTGAAACTGACGGCGCAGCGGCAGCGCTTTTTCCTGAACGGC
TGGAACCTGTTCGATTTCGTGATCGTCGGGATCGCCCTGATCCCCGCCGCCGGGGGTCTGTCGGTGCTGC
GGGCGCTGCGCATCCTGCGGGTGCTTCGCGTGATCTCGGTCGCGCCGCGCTTGCGCCGCGTGGTCGAAGG
CTTCATCACTGCGCTGCCCGGCATGGCCAGCGTGTTTCTGTTGATGACCATCATCTTCTACATCGGCGCG
GTGATCGCGACCAAGCTGTTCGCCGCCTCCTTTCCCGACTGGTTCGGCGATCTGGGTCTGTCGGCCTATA
CGCTGTTCCAGATCATGACGCTGGAAAGCTGGTCGATGGGCATCGTTCGCCCGGTGATGCAGGTCTATCC
CTATGCCTGGCTGTTCTTTGTCCCCTTCATCATGATCACCACATTTGCGGTGGTTAACCTGCTGGTCGGT
CTGATCGTGAACTCGATGCAGGATGCCCACCAGGCCGAGGAAAGCGCCGCCACCGACGCCTATCGCGACG
AGGTGCTGATGCGCCTGCGCGCGATCGAGAAGCAGCTGGACGAAAGCGGCGGCAGGGGGCGGGTCTAAGG
ATCCGCCCCTCTCCCTCCCCCCCCCCTAACGTTACTGGCCGAAGCCGCTTGGAATAAGGCCGGTGTGCGT
TTGTCTATATGTTATTTTCCACCATATTGCCGTCTTTTGGCAATGTGAGGGCCCGGAAACCTGGCCCTGT
CTTCTTGACGAGCATTCCTAGGGGTCTTTCCCCTCTCGCCAAAGGAATGCAAGGTCTGTTGAATGTCGTG
AAGGAAGCAGTTCCTCTGGAAGCTTCTTGAAGACAAACAACGTCTGTAGCGACCCTTTGCAGGCAGCGGA
ACCCCCCACCTGGCGACAGGTGCCTCTGCGGCCAAAAGCCACGTGTATAAGATACACCTGCAAAGGCGGC
ACAACCCCAGTGCCACGTTGTGAGTTGGATAGTTGTGGAAAGAGTCAAATGGCTCTCCTCAAGCGTATTC
AACAAGGGGCTGAAGGATGCCCAGAAGGTACCCCATTGTATGGGATCTGATCTGGGGCCTCGGTACACAT
GCTTTACATGTGTTTAGTCGAGGTTAAAAAAACGTCTAGGCCCCCCGAACCACGGGGACGTGGTTTTCCT
TTGAAAAACACGATGATAATATGGCCACAACCATGGTGAGCAAGGGCGAGGAGCTGTTCACCGGGGTGGT
GCCCATCCTGGTCGAGCTGGACGGCGACGTAAACGGCCACAAGTTCAGCGTGTCCGGCGAGGGCGAGGGC
GATGCCACCTACGGCAAGCTGACCCTGAAGTTCATCTGCACCACCGGCAAGCTGCCCGTGCCCTGGCCCA
CCCTCGTGACCACCCTGACCTACGGCGTGCAGTGCTTCAGCCGCTACCCCGACCACATGAAGCAGCACGA
CTTCTTCAAGTCCGCCATGCCCGAAGGCTACGTCCAGGAGCGCACCATCTTCTTCAAGGACGACGGCAAC
TACAAGACCCGCGCCGAGGTGAAGTTCGAGGGCGACACCCTGGTGAACCGCATCGAGCTGAAGGGCATCG
ACTTCAAGGAGGACGGCAACATCCTGGGGCACAAGCTGGAGTACAACTACAACAGCCACAACGTCTATAT
CATGGCCGACAAGCAGAAGAACGGCATCAAGGTGAACTTCAAGATCCGCCACAACATCGAGGACGGCAGC
GTGCAGCTCGCCGACCACTACCAGCAGAACACCCCCATCGGCGACGGCCCCGTGCTGCTGCCCGACAACC
ACTACCTGAGCACCCAGTCCGCCCTGAGCAAAGACCCCAACGAGAAGCGCGATCACATGGTCCTGCTGGA
GTTCGTGACCGCCGCCGGGATCACTCTCGGCATGGACGAGCTGTACAAGTAAAGCGGCCGCGACTCTAGA
TCATAATCAGCCATACCACATTTGTAGAGGTTTTACTTGCTTTAAAAAACCTCCCACACCTCCCCCTGAA
CCTGAAACATAAAATGAATGCAATTGTTGTTGTTAACTTGTTTATTGCAGCTTATAATGGTTACAAATAA
AGCAATAGCATCACAAATTTCACAAATAAAGCATTTTTTTCACTGCATTCTAGTTGTGGTTTGTCCAAAC
TCATCAATGTATCTTAAGGCGTAAATTGTAAGCGTTAATATTTTGTTAAAATTCGCGTTAAATTTTTGTT
AAATCAGCTCATTTTTTAACCAATAGGCCGAAATCGGCAAAATCCCTTATAAATCAAAAGAATAGACCGA
GATAGGGT
[37 nt withheld, positions 3089-3125]
AAAGAACGTGGACTCCAACGTCAAAGG
[49 nt withheld, positions 3153-3201]
T
[91 nt withheld, positions 3203-3293]
G
[124 nt withheld, positions 3295-3418]
CAGGTGGCACTTTTCGGGGAAATGTGCGCGGAACCCCTATTTGTTTATTTTTCTAAATACATTCAAATAT
GTATCCGCTCATGAGACAATAACCCTGATAAATGCTTCAATAATATTGAAAAAGGAAGAGTCCTGAGGCG
GAAAGAACCAGCTGTGGAATGTGTGTCAGTTAGGGTGTGGAAAGTCCCCAGGCTCCCCAGCAGGCAGAAG
TATGCAAAGCATGCATCTCAATTAGTCAGCAACCAGGTGTGGAAAGTCCCCAGGCTCCCCAGCAGGCAGA
AGTATGCAAAGCATGCATCTCAATTAGTCAGCAACCATAGTCCCGCCCCTAACTCCGCCCATCCCGCCCC
TAACTCCGCCCAGTTCCGCCCATTCTCCGCCCCATGGCTGACTAATTTTTTTTATTTATGCAGAGGCCGA
GGCCGCCTCGGCCTCTGAGCTATTCCAGAAGTAGTGAGGAGGCTTTTTTGGAGGCCTAGGCTTTTGCAAA
GATCGATCAAGAGACAGGATGAGGATCGTTTCGCATGATTGAACAAGATGGATTGCACGCAGGTTCTCCG
GCCGCTTGGGTGGAGAGGCTATTCGGCTATGACTGGGCACAACAGACAATCGGCTGCTCTGATGCCGCCG
TGTTCCGGCTGTCAGCGCAGGGGCGCCCGGTTCTTTTTGTCAAGACCGACCTGTCCGGTGCCCTGAATGA
ACTGCAAGACGAGGCAGCGCGGCTATCGTGGCTGGCCACGACGGGCGTTCCTTGCGCAGCTGTGCTCGAC
GTTGTCACTGAAGCGGGAAGGGACTGGCTGCTATTGGGCGAAGTGCCGGGGCAGGATCTCCTGTCATCTC
ACCTTGCTCCTGCCGAGAAAGTATCCATCATGGCTGATGCAATGCGGCGGCTGCATACGCTTGATCCGGC
TACCTGCCCATTCGACCACCAAGCGAAACATCGCATCGAGCGAGCACGTACTCGGATGGAAGCCGGTCTT
GTCGATCAGGATGATCTGGACGAAGAGCATCAGGGGCTCGCGCCAGCCGAACTGTTCGCCAGGCTCAAGG
CGAGCATGCCCGACGGCGAGGATCTCGTCGTGACCCATGGCGATGCCTGCTTGCCGAATATCATGGTGGA
AAATGGCCGCTTTTCTGGATTCATCGACTGTGGCCGGCTGGGTGTGGCGGACCGCTATCAGGACATAGCG
TTGGCTACCCGTGATATTGCTGAAGAGCTTGGCGGCGAATGGGCTGACCGCTTCCTCGTGCTTTACGGTA
TCGCCGCTCCCGATTCGCAGCGCATCGCCTTCTATCGCCTTCTTGACGAGTTCTTCTGAGCGGGACTCTG
GGGTTCGAAATGACCGACCAAGCGACGCCCAACCTGCCATCACGAGATTTCGATTCCACCGCCGCCTTCT
ATGAAAGGTTGGGCTTCGGAATCGTTTTCCGGGACGCCGGCTGGATGATCCTCCAGCGCGGGGATCTCAT
GCTGGAGTTCTTCGCCCACCCTAGGGGGAGGCTAACTGAAACACGGAAGGAGACAATACCGGAAGGAACC
CGCGCTATGACGGCAATAAAAAGACAGAATAAAACGCACGGTGTTGGGTCGTTTGTTCATAAACGCGGGG
TTCGGTCCCAGGGCTGGCACTCTGTCGATACCCCACCGAGACCCCATTGGGGCCAATACGCCCGCGTTTC
TTCCTTTTCCCCACCCCACCCCCCAAGTTCGGGTGAAGGCCCAGGGCTCGCAGCCAACGTCGGGGCGGCA
GGCCCTGCCATAGCCTCAGGTTACTCATATATACTTTAGATTGATTTAAAACTTCATTTTTAATTTAAAA
GGATCTAGGTGAAGATCCTTTTTGATAATCTCATGACCAAAATCCCTTAACGTGAGTTTTCGTTCCACTG
AGCGTCAGACCCCGTAGAAAAGATCAAAGGATCTTCTTGAGATCCTTTTTTTCTGCGCGTAATCTGCTGC
TTGCAAACAAAAAAACCACCGCTACCAGCGGTGGTTTGTTTGCCGGATCAAGAGCTACCAACTCTTTTTC
CGAAGGTAACTGGCTTCAGCAGAGCGCAGATACCAAATACTGTTCTTCTAGTGTAGCCGTAGTTAGGCCA
CCACTTCAAGAACTCTGTAGCACCGCCTACATACCTCGCTCTGCTAATCCTGTTACCAGTGGCTGCTGCC
AGTGGCGATAAGTCGTGTCTTACCGGGTTGGACTCAAGACGATAGTTACCGGATAAGGCGCAGCGGTCGG
GCTGAACGGGGGGTTCGTGCACACAGCCCAGCTTGGAGCGAACGACCTACACCGAACTGAGATACCTACA
GCGTGAGCTATGAGAAAGCGCCACGCTTCCCGAAGGGAGAAAGGCGGACAGGTATCCGGTAAGCGGCAGG
GTCGGAACAGGAGAGCGCACGAGGGAGCTTCCAGGGGGAAACGCCTGGTATCTTTATAGTCCTGTCGGGT
TTCGCCACCTCTGACTTGAGCGTCGATTTTTGTGATGCTCGTCAGGGGGGCGGAGCCTATGGAAAAACGC
CAGCAACGCGGCCTTTTTACGGTTCCTGGCCTTTTGCTGGCCTTTTGCTCACATGTTCTTTCCTGCGTTA
TCCCCTGATTCTGTGGATAACCGTATTACCGCCATGCAT
